Addgene plasmid #249205: pLenti-hNC-gRNA6
Purpose: sgRNA control
Depositing lab: Weihong Tan. Depositing organization: Hangzhou Institute of Medicine, Chinese Academy of Sciences. Publication: SPARK-seq: A high-throughput platform for aptamer discovery and kinetic profiling. Luo G, Song J, Fu Y, Jiang Y, Gao Y, Zhong Z, Li L, Wei Y, Jia HR, Guo L, Fu T, Wu Q, Tan W. Science. 2026 Jan;391(6780):eadv6127. doi: 10.1126/science.adv6127. Epub 2026 Jan 1. PubMed 41477891.
Backbone
  Vector backbone: pLenti-sgRNA
  Backbone manufacturer: Eric Lander and David Sabatini, Addgene plasmid #71409
  Vector type: Lentiviral, CRISPR
Growth in bacteria
  Bacterial resistance: Ampicillin, 100 μg/mL
  Growth temperature: 37°C
  Growth strain: NEB Stable
  Copy number: High Copy
Gene/Insert
  Gene/Insert name: Non-Targeting
  gRNA/shRNA sequence: AAACGAGAAGTTTGTACTA
  Species: H. sapiens (human)
  Promoter: U6
  Cloning method: Restriction Enzyme; 5′ cloning site Unknown (unknown if destroyed)
Terms and licenses: Academic/Nonprofit Terms; Industry Terms: Not Available to Industry
How to cite: pLenti-hNC-gRNA6 was a gift from Weihong Tan (Addgene plasmid # 249205 ; http://n2t.net/addgene:249205 ; RRID:Addgene_249205)
