[The description below was written by a language model from this plasmid's Addgene catalogue record and pLannotate feature annotations shown in this document.]
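Description:
pLenti-hNC-gRNA6 is a lentiviral CRISPR guide-expression plasmid built on the pLenti-sgRNA backbone and carrying a non-targeting sgRNA designed against the human genome as a negative control. It is propagated in E. coli as a high-copy plasmid through a ColE1/pUC-type origin with ampicillin selection (AmpR/β-lactamase). The backbone also retains an f1 origin, an SV40 origin, and remnants of a lac/lacZα cloning region flanked by T3 and T7 promoters, none of which contribute to the lentiviral payload.

The transfer cassette has a third-generation, self-inactivating layout. An RSV promoter drives a truncated HIV-1 5' LTR to produce the genomic RNA in packaging cells. This is followed by the Ψ packaging signal with a gag fragment, the Rev response element for Rev-dependent nuclear export, a cPPT/CTS, and a ΔU3 3' LTR that disables LTR promoter activity after integration, with an SV40 poly(A) signal downstream. Within this unit, a human U6 RNA polymerase III promoter transcribes the non-targeting spacer fused to the Streptococcus pyogenes Cas9 gRNA scaffold. A separate EF-1α core promoter drives puromycin N-acetyltransferase, which the annotation calls as a fragment, and a WPRE enhances its expression, allowing puromycin selection of transduced mammalian cells.

No Cas9 coding sequence is annotated, so the nuclease must be supplied separately, for example from a Cas9-expressing cell line. The recorded purpose is simply an sgRNA control, serving as a baseline alongside gene-targeting guides in the same backbone. The record links it to work on high-throughput aptamer discovery and kinetic profiling. The cloning sites used to insert the guide are not recorded.
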