Features (pLannotate 1.2.2; 27 found; start..end, strand, type, name):
      5..231     +  promoter       RSV promoter: Rous sarcoma virus enhancer/promoter
    232..412     +  LTR            5' LTR (truncated): truncated 5' long terminal repeat (LTR) from HIV-1
    459..584     +  misc_feature   HIV-1 Ψ: packaging signal of human immunodeficiency virus type 1
    568..931     +  CDS            HIV-1 gag (fragment): gag protein from human immunodeficiency virus 1; gag
   1077..1310    +  misc_feature   RRE: The Rev response element (RRE) of HIV-1 allows for Rev-dependent mRNA export from the nucleus to the cytoplasm.
   1687..1713    +  CDS            Rev (fragment): human immunodeficiency virus 1 (HIV-1) Rev protein; rev; enhances nuclear export of unspliced and incompletely spliced viral mRNAs
   1717..1957    +  promoter       U6 promoter: RNA polymerase III promoter for human U6 snRNA
   1986..2061    +  misc_RNA       gRNA scaffold: guide RNA scaffold for the Streptococcus pyogenes CRISPR/Cas9 system
   2109..2226    +  misc_feature   cPPT/CTS: central polypurine tract and central termination sequence of HIV-1
   2295..2506    +  promoter       EF-1α core promoter: core promoter for human elongation factor EF-1α
   2532..3131    +  CDS            PuroR (fragment): puromycin N-acetyltransferase; pac from Streptomyces; confers resistance to puromycin
   3147..3735    +  misc_feature   WPRE: woodchuck hepatitis virus posttranscriptional regulatory element
   3786..3805    +  misc_feature   cPPT/CTS (fragment): central polypurine tract and central termination sequence of HIV-1
   3807..4040    +  LTR            3' LTR (ΔU3): self-inactivating 3' long terminal repeat (LTR) from HIV-1
   4118..4239    +  polyA_signal   SV40 poly(A) signal: SV40 polyadenylation signal
   4279..4414    +  rep_origin     SV40 ori: SV40 origin of replication
   4435..4453    -  promoter       T7 promoter: promoter for bacteriophage T7 RNA polymerase
   4461..4616    +  CDS            lacZα (fragment): LacZα fragment of β-galactosidase; lacZ fragment
   4621..5049    +  rep_origin     f1 ori (sequence partly withheld): f1 bacteriophage origin of replication; arrow indicates direction of (+) strand synthesis
   5102..5206    +  promoter       AmpR promoter: bla
   5207..6067    +  CDS            AmpR: β-lactamase; bla; confers resistance to ampicillin, carbenicillin, and related antibiotics
   6238..6826    +  rep_origin     ori: high-copy-number ColE1/pMB1/pBR322/pUC origin of replication
   7009..7101    +  CDS            lacI (fragment): lac repressor; lacI; The lac repressor binds to the lac operator to inhibit transcription in E. coli. This inhibition can be relieved by adding lactose or isopropyl-β-D-thiogalactopyranoside (IPTG).
   7114..7135    +  protein_bind   CAP binding site: CAP binding activates transcription in the presence of cAMP. E. coli catabolite activator protein
   7150..7180    +  promoter       lac promoter: promoter for the E. coli lac operon
   7188..7204    +  protein_bind   lac operator: The lac repressor binds to the lac operator to inhibit transcription in E. coli. This inhibition can be relieved by adding lactose or isopropyl-β-D-thiogalactopyranoside (IPTG). lac repressor encoded by lacI
   7249..7267    +  promoter       T3 promoter: promoter for bacteriophage T3 RNA polymerase
>Addgene plasmid #249205 | pLenti-hNC-gRNA6 | addgene full sequence | sequence record 499747 | Addgene NGS Result
TTAATGTAGTCTTATGCAATACTCTTGTAGTCTTGCAACATGGTAACGATGAGTTAGCAACATGCCTTAC
AAGGAGAGAAAAAGCACCGTGCATGCCGATTGGTGGAAGTAAGGTGGTACGATCGTGCCTTATTAGGAAG
GCAACAGACGGGTCTGACATGGATTGGACGAACCACTGAATTGCCGCATTGCAGAGATATTGTATTTAAG
TGCCTAGCTCGATACATAAACGGGTCTCTCTGGTTAGACCAGATCTGAGCCTGGGAGCTCTCTGGCTAAC
TAGGGAACCCACTGCTTAAGCCTCAATAAAGCTTGCCTTGAGTGCTTCAAGTAGTGTGTGCCCGTCTGTT
GTGTGACTCTGGTAACTAGAGATCCCTCAGACCCTTTTAGTCAGTGTGGAAAATCTCTAGCAGTGGCGCC
CGAACAGGGACTTGAAAGCGAAAGGGAAACCAGAGGAGCTCTCTCGACGCAGGACTCGGCTTGCTGAAGC
GCGCACGGCAAGAGGCGAGGGGCGGCGACTGGTGAGTACGCCAAAAATTTTGACTAGCGGAGGCTAGAAG
GAGAGAGATGGGTGCGAGAGCGTCAGTATTAAGCGGGGGAGAATTAGATCGCGATGGGAAAAAATTCGGT
TAAGGCCAGGGGGAAAGAAAAAATATAAATTAAAACATATAGTATGGGCAAGCAGGGAGCTAGAACGATT
CGCAGTTAATCCTGGCCTGTTAGAAACATCAGAAGGCTGTAGACAAATACTGGGACAGCTACAACCATCC
CTTCAGACAGGATCAGAAGAACTTAGATCATTATATAATACAGTAGCAACCCTCTATTGTGTGCATCAAA
GGATAGAGATAAAAGACACCAAGGAAGCTTTAGACAAGATAGAGGAAGAGCAAAACAAAAGTAAGACCAC
CGCACAGCAAGCGGCCGCTGATCTTCAGACCTGGAGGAGGAGATATGAGGGACAATTGGAGAAGTGAATT
ATATAAATATAAAGTAGTAAAAATTGAACCATTAGGAGTAGCACCCACCAAGGCAAAGAGAAGAGTGGTG
CAGAGAGAAAAAAGAGCAGTGGGAATAGGAGCTTTGTTCCTTGGGTTCTTGGGAGCAGCAGGAAGCACTA
TGGGCGCAGCGTCAATGACGCTGACGGTACAGGCCAGACAATTATTGTCTGGTATAGTGCAGCAGCAGAA
CAATTTGCTGAGGGCTATTGAGGCGCAACAGCATCTGTTGCAACTCACAGTCTGGGGCATCAAGCAGCTC
CAGGCAAGAATCCTGGCTGTGGAAAGATACCTAAAGGATCAACAGCTCCTGGGGATTTGGGGTTGCTCTG
GAAAACTCATTTGCACCACTGCTGTGCCTTGGAATGCTAGTTGGAGTAATAAATCTCTGGAACAGATTTG
GAATCACACGACCTGGATGGAGTGGGACAGAGAAATTAACAATTACACAAGCTTAATACACTCCTTAATT
GAAGAATCGCAAAACCAGCAAGAAAAGAATGAACAAGAATTATTGGAATTAGATAAATGGGCAAGTTTGT
GGAATTGGTTTAACATAACAAATTGGCTGTGGTATATAAAATTATTCATAATGATAGTAGGAGGCTTGGT
AGGTTTAAGAATAGTTTTTGCTGTACTTTCTATAGTGAATAGAGTTAGGCAGGGATATTCACCATTATCG
TTTCAGACCCACCTCCCAACCCCGAGGGGACCCAGAGAGGGCCTATTTCCCATGATTCCTTCATATTTGC
ATATACGATACAAGGCTGTTAGAGAGATAATTAGAATTAATTTGACTGTAAACACAAAGATATTAGTACA
AAATACGTGACGTAGAAAGTAATAATTTCTTGGGTAGTTTGCAGTTTTAAAATTATGTTTTAAAATGGAC
TATCATATGCTTACCGTAACTTGAAAGTATTTCGATTTCTTGGCTTTATATATCTTGTGGAAAGGACGAA
ACACCGAAACGAGAAGTTTGTACTAGTTTTAGAGCTAGAAATAGCAAGTTAAAATAAGGCTAGTCCGTTA
TCAACTTGAAAAAGTGGCACCGAGTCGGTGCTTTTTTGAATTCTAGATCTTGAGACAAATGGCAGTATTC
ATCCACAATTTTAAAAGAAAAGGGGGGATTGGGGGGTACAGTGCAGGGGAAAGAATAGTAGACATAATAG
CAACAGACATACAAACTAAAGAATTACAAAAACAAATTACAAAAATTCAAAATTTTCGGGTTTATTACAG
GGACAGCAGAGATCCACTTTGGCGCCGGCTCGAGTGGCTCCGGTGCCCGTCAGTGGGCAGAGCGCACATC
GCCCACAGTCCCCGAGAAGTTGGGGGGAGGGGTCGGCAATTGAACCGGTGCCTAGAGAAGGTGGCGCGGG
GTAAACTGGGAAAGTGATGTCGTGTACTGGCTCCGCCTTTTTCCCGAGGGTGGGGGAGAACCGTATATAA
GTGCAGTAGTCGCCGTGAACGTTCTTTTTCGCAACGGGTTTGCCGCCAGAACACAGGTGTCGTGACGCGG
GATCCGCCACCATGACCGAGTACAAGCCCACGGTGCGCCTCGCCACCCGCGACGACGTCCCCAGGGCCGT
ACGCACCCTCGCCGCCGCGTTCGCCGACTACCCCGCCACGCGCCACACCGTCGATCCGGACCGCCACATC
GAGCGGGTCACCGAGCTGCAAGAACTCTTCCTCACGCGCGTCGGGCTCGACATCGGCAAGGTGTGGGTCG
CGGACGACGGCGCCGCGGTGGCGGTCTGGACCACGCCGGAGAGCGTCGAAGCGGGGGCGGTGTTCGCCGA
GATCGGCCCGCGCATGGCCGAGTTGAGCGGTTCCCGGCTGGCCGCGCAGCAACAGATGGAAGGCCTCCTG
GCGCCGCACCGGCCCAAGGAGCCCGCGTGGTTCCTGGCCACCGTCGGAGTCTCGCCCGACCACCAGGGCA
AGGGTCTGGGCAGCGCCGTCGTGCTCCCCGGAGTGGAGGCGGCCGAGCGCGCCGGGGTGCCCGCCTTCCT
GGAGACCTCCGCGCCCCGCAACCTCCCCTTCTACGAGCGGCTCGGCTTCACCGTCACCGCCGACGTCGAG
GTGCCCGAAGGACCGCGCACCTGGTGCATGACCCGCAAGCCCGGTGCCTGAACGCGTTAAGTCGACAATC
AACCTCTGGATTACAAAATTTGTGAAAGATTGACTGGTATTCTTAACTATGTTGCTCCTTTTACGCTATG
TGGATACGCTGCTTTAATGCCTTTGTATCATGCTATTGCTTCCCGTATGGCTTTCATTTTCTCCTCCTTG
TATAAATCCTGGTTGCTGTCTCTTTATGAGGAGTTGTGGCCCGTTGTCAGGCAACGTGGCGTGGTGTGCA
CTGTGTTTGCTGACGCAACCCCCACTGGTTGGGGCATTGCCACCACCTGTCAGCTCCTTTCCGGGACTTT
CGCTTTCCCCCTCCCTATTGCCACGGCGGAACTCATCGCCGCCTGCCTTGCCCGCTGCTGGACAGGGGCT
CGGCTGTTGGGCACTGACAATTCCGTGGTGTTGTCGGGGAAATCATCGTCCTTTCCTTGGCTGCTCGCCT
GTGTTGCCACCTGGATTCTGCGCGGGACGTCCTTCTGCTACGTCCCTTCGGCCCTCAATCCAGCGGACCT
TCCTTCCCGCGGCCTGCTGCCGGCTCTGCGGCCTCTTCCGCGTCTTCGCCTTCGCCCTCAGACGAGTCGG
ATCTCCCTTTGGGCCGCCTCCCCGCGTCGACTTTAAGACCAATGACTTACAAGGCAGCTGTAGATCTTAG
CCACTTTTTAAAAGAAAAGGGGGGACTGGAAGGGCTAATTCACTCCCAACGAAGACAAGATCTGCTTTTT
GCTTGTACTGGGTCTCTCTGGTTAGACCAGATCTGAGCCTGGGAGCTCTCTGGCTAACTAGGGAACCCAC
TGCTTAAGCCTCAATAAAGCTTGCCTTGAGTGCTTCAAGTAGTGTGTGCCCGTCTGTTGTGTGACTCTGG
TAACTAGAGATCCCTCAGACCCTTTTAGTCAGTGTGGAAAATCTCTAGCAGTACGTATAGTAGTTCATGT
CATCTTATTATTCAGTATTTATAACTTGCAAAGAAATGAATATCAGAGAGTGAGAGGAACTTGTTTATTG
CAGCTTATAATGGTTACAAATAAAGCAATAGCATCACAAATTTCACAAATAAAGCATTTTTTTCACTGCA
TTCTAGTTGTGGTTTGTCCAAACTCATCAATGTATCTTATCATGTCTGGCTCTAGCTATCCCGCCCCTAA
CTCCGCCCATCCCGCCCCTAACTCCGCCCAGTTCCGCCCATTCTCCGCCCCATGGCTGACTAATTTTTTT
TATTTATGCAGAGGCCGAGGCCGCCTCGGCCTCTGAGCTATTCCAGAAGTAGTGAGGAGGCTTTTTTGGA
GGCCTAGGGACGTACCCAATTCGCCCTATAGTGAGTCGTATTACGCGCGCTCACTGGCCGTCGTTTTACA
ACGTCGTGACTGGGAAAACCCTGGCGTTACCCAACTTAATCGCCTTGCAGCACATCCCCCTTTCGCCAGC
TGGCGTAATAGCGAAGAGGCCCGCACCGATCGCCCTTCCCAACAGTTGCGCAGCCTGAATGGCGAATGGG
[124 nt withheld, positions 4621-4744]
C
[91 nt withheld, positions 4746-4836]
A
[49 nt withheld, positions 4838-4886]
CCTTTGACGTTGGAGTCCACGTTCTTT
[37 nt withheld, positions 4914-4950]
ACCCTATCTCGGTCTATTCTTTTGATTTATAAGGGATTTTGCCGATTTCGGCCTATTGGTTAAAAAATGA
GCTGATTTAACAAAAATTTAACGCGAATTTTAACAAAATATTAACGCTTACAATTTAGGTGGCACTTTTC
GGGGAAATGTGCGCGGAACCCCTATTTGTTTATTTTTCTAAATACATTCAAATATGTATCCGCTCATGAG
ACAATAACCCTGATAAATGCTTCAATAATATTGAAAAAGGAAGAGTATGAGTATTCAACATTTCCGTGTC
GCCCTTATTCCCTTTTTTGCGGCATTTTGCCTTCCTGTTTTTGCTCACCCAGAAACGCTGGTGAAAGTAA
AAGATGCTGAAGATCAGTTGGGTGCACGAGTGGGTTACATCGAACTGGATCTCAACAGCGGTAAGATCCT
TGAGAGTTTTCGCCCCGAAGAACGTTTTCCAATGATGAGCACTTTTAAAGTTCTGCTATGTGGCGCGGTA
TTATCCCGTATTGACGCCGGGCAAGAGCAACTCGGTCGCCGCATACACTATTCTCAGAATGACTTGGTTG
AGTACTCACCAGTCACAGAAAAGCATCTTACGGATGGCATGACAGTAAGAGAATTATGCAGTGCTGCCAT
AACCATGAGTGATAACACTGCGGCCAACTTACTTCTGACAACGATCGGAGGACCGAAGGAGCTAACCGCT
TTTTTGCACAACATGGGGGATCATGTAACTCGCCTTGATCGTTGGGAACCGGAGCTGAATGAAGCCATAC
CAAACGACGAGCGTGACACCACGATGCCTGTAGCAATGGCAACAACGTTGCGCAAACTATTAACTGGCGA
ACTACTTACTCTAGCTTCCCGGCAACAATTAATAGACTGGATGGAGGCGGATAAAGTTGCAGGACCACTT
CTGCGCTCGGCCCTTCCGGCTGGCTGGTTTATTGCTGATAAATCTGGAGCCGGTGAGCGTGGGTCTCGCG
GTATCATTGCAGCACTGGGGCCAGATGGTAAGCCCTCCCGTATCGTAGTTATCTACACGACGGGGAGTCA
GGCAACTATGGATGAACGAAATAGACAGATCGCTGAGATAGGTGCCTCACTGATTAAGCATTGGTAACTG
TCAGACCAAGTTTACTCATATATACTTTAGATTGATTTAAAACTTCATTTTTAATTTAAAAGGATCTAGG
TGAAGATCCTTTTTGATAATCTCATGACCAAAATCCCTTAACGTGAGTTTTCGTTCCACTGAGCGTCAGA
CCCCGTAGAAAAGATCAAAGGATCTTCTTGAGATCCTTTTTTTCTGCGCGTAATCTGCTGCTTGCAAACA
AAAAAACCACCGCTACCAGCGGTGGTTTGTTTGCCGGATCAAGAGCTACCAACTCTTTTTCCGAAGGTAA
CTGGCTTCAGCAGAGCGCAGATACCAAATACTGTTCTTCTAGTGTAGCCGTAGTTAGGCCACCACTTCAA
GAACTCTGTAGCACCGCCTACATACCTCGCTCTGCTAATCCTGTTACCAGTGGCTGCTGCCAGTGGCGAT
AAGTCGTGTCTTACCGGGTTGGACTCAAGACGATAGTTACCGGATAAGGCGCAGCGGTCGGGCTGAACGG
GGGGTTCGTGCACACAGCCCAGCTTGGAGCGAACGACCTACACCGAACTGAGATACCTACAGCGTGAGCT
ATGAGAAAGCGCCACGCTTCCCGAAGGGAGAAAGGCGGACAGGTATCCGGTAAGCGGCAGGGTCGGAACA
GGAGAGCGCACGAGGGAGCTTCCAGGGGGAAACGCCTGGTATCTTTATAGTCCTGTCGGGTTTCGCCACC
TCTGACTTGAGCGTCGATTTTTGTGATGCTCGTCAGGGGGGCGGAGCCTATGGAAAAACGCCAGCAACGC
GGCCTTTTTACGGTTCCTGGCCTTTTGCTGGCCTTTTGCTCACATGTTCTTTCCTGCGTTATCCCCTGAT
TCTGTGGATAACCGTATTACCGCCTTTGAGTGAGCTGATACCGCTCGCCGCAGCCGAACGACCGAGCGCA
GCGAGTCAGTGAGCGAGGAAGCGGAAGAGCGCCCAATACGCAAACCGCCTCTCCCCGCGCGTTGGCCGAT
TCATTAATGCAGCTGGCACGACAGGTTTCCCGACTGGAAAGCGGGCAGTGAGCGCAACGCAATTAATGTG
AGTTAGCTCACTCATTAGGCACCCCAGGCTTTACACTTTATGCTTCCGGCTCGTATGTTGTGTGGAATTG
TGAGCGGATAACAATTTCACACAGGAAACAGCTATGACCATGATTACGCCAAGCGCGCAATTAACCCTCA
CTAAAGGGAACAAAAGCTGGAGCTGCAAGC
